>Addgene plasmid #29506 | pBacPAK8-His-myc-Rbx1 | addgene partial sequence | sequence record 34906 | 29506 with polyhedrin-fwd (5' AAATGATAACCATCTCGC 3')
TAAAAAAACCTATAAATACGGATCCCTGCAGGCCTCGAGTTCGAATCTAGAAATAATTTTGTTTAACTTT
AAGAAGGAGATATACATATGCGGGGTTCTCATCATCATCATCATCATGGTATGGCTAGCATGGAGCAGAA
GCTGATCAGCGAGGAGGACCTG
[324 nt withheld, positions 163-486]
TAGGAAAGCTTGATCCGGCTGCTCGAGAATTCCCGGGCGGCCGCTTAATTAATTGATCCGGGTTATTAGT
ACATTTATTAAGCGCTAGATTCTGTGCGTTGTTGATTTACAGACAATTGTTGTACGTATTTTAATAATTC
ATTAAATTTATAATCTTTAGGGTGGTATGTTAGAGCGAAAATCAAATGATTTTCAGCGTCTTTATATCTG
AATTTAAATATTAAATCCTCAATAGATTTGTAAAATAGGTTTCGATTAGTTTCAAACA
