[The description below was written by a language model from this plasmid's Addgene catalogue record.]
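Description:
pBacPAK8-His-myc-Rbx1 is an insect-cell expression construct built on the commercial pBacPAK8 backbone (about 5.5 kb without insert). pBacPAK8 is a baculovirus transfer vector: rather than driving expression directly as a plasmid, vectors of this type are normally recombined with baculoviral DNA in insect cells to produce a recombinant virus that then expresses the cloned gene. In bacteria the plasmid is maintained at high copy number and selected with ampicillin. The record does not list the promoter, origin of replication or flanking viral sequences, and no feature table is provided, so these elements cannot be confirmed here. Transfer vectors of this family conventionally use the strong, very late polyhedrin promoter.

The insert is mouse Rbx1 (ring box 1, also known as ROC1), a small RING-finger protein that serves as a subunit of cullin-based ubiquitin ligase complexes. The coding sequence is fused at its N terminus to a His tag and a myc epitope, both recorded as being carried on the backbone. The His tag permits metal-affinity purification, and the myc tag allows immunodetection or immunoprecipitation of the recombinant protein. The insert was introduced by restriction cloning, but the specific sites used are not known.

The associated publication concerns reconstitution of the von Hippel-Lindau tumor suppressor complex and its activation of HIF1alpha ubiquitination. This suggests the construct was used to produce tagged Rbx1 in baculovirus-infected insect cells, for assembling and purifying multi-subunit ligase complexes for biochemical ubiquitination assays.
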