Addgene plasmid #29506: pBacPAK8-His-myc-Rbx1
Depositing lab: Joan Conaway & Ronald Conaway. Depositing organization: Stowers Institute for Medical Research. Publication: Activation of HIF1alpha ubiquitination by a reconstituted von Hippel-Lindau (VHL) tumor suppressor complex. Kamura T, Sato S, Iwai K, Czyzyk-Krzeska M, Conaway RC, Conaway JW. Proc Natl Acad Sci U S A. 2000 Sep 12. 97(19):10430-5. 10.1073/pnas.190332597 PubMed 10973499.
Backbone
  Vector backbone: pBacPAK8
  Backbone manufacturer: Clontech
  Backbone size w/o insert (bp): 5500
  Vector type: Insect Expression
Growth in bacteria
  Bacterial resistance: Ampicillin, 100 μg/mL
  Growth temperature: 37°C
  Growth strain: DH5alpha
  Copy number: High Copy
Gene/Insert
  Gene/Insert name: Rbx1 (alt name: ring box1)
  Species: M. musculus (mouse)
  Entrez Gene: Rbx1 (a.k.a. 1500002P15Rik, ROC1)
  Tag / fusion protein: His (N terminal on backbone); myc (N terminal on backbone)
  Cloning method: Restriction Enzyme; 5′ cloning site don't know (unknown if destroyed); 3′ cloning site don't know (unknown if destroyed)
  Sequencing primers: 5′ Bac1 Primer; 3′ Bac2 Primer
Terms and licenses: Academic/Nonprofit Terms; Industry Terms: Not Available to Industry
How to cite: pBacPAK8-His-myc-Rbx1 was a gift from Joan Conaway & Ronald Conaway (Addgene plasmid # 29506 ; http://n2t.net/addgene:29506 ; RRID:Addgene_29506)
